>Addgene plasmid #219849 | pDRF1 mScarlet1.4-T2A-mTurquoise2 | addgene full sequence | sequence record 437592 | Addgene NGS Result
CAAGCTTCCTGAAACGGAGAAACATAAACAGGCATTGCTGGGATCACCCATACATCACTCTGTTTTGCCT
GACCTTTTCCGGTAATTTGAAAACAAACCCGGTCTCGAAGCGGAGATCCGGCGATAATTACCGCAGAAAT
AAACCCATACACGAGACGTAGAACCAGCCGCACATGGCCGGAGAAACTCCTGCGAGAATTTCGTAAACTC
GCGCGCATTGCATCTGTATTTCCTAATGCGGCACTTCCAGGCCTCGATCGAGACCGTTTATCCATTGCTT
TTTTGTTGTCTTTTTCCCTCGTTCACAGAAAGTCTGAAGAAGCTATAGTAGAACTATGAGCTTTTTTTGT
TTCTGTTTTCCTTTTTTTTTTTTTTACCTCTGTGGAAATTGTTACTCTCACACTCTTTAGTTCGTTTGTT
TGTTTTGTTTATTCCAATTATGACCGGTGACGAAACGTGGTCGATGGTGGGTACCGCTTATGCTCCCCTC
CATTAGTTTCGATTATATAAAAAGGCCAAATATTGTATTATTTTCAAATGTCCTATCATTATCGTCTAAC
ATCTAATTTCTCTTAAATTTTTTCTCTTTCTTTCCTATAACACCAATAGTGAAAATCTTTTTTTCTTCTA
TATCTACAAAAACTTTTTTTTTCTATCAACCTCGTTGATAAATTTTTTCTTTAACAATCGTTAATAATTA
ATTAATTGGAAAATAACCATTTTTTCTCTCTTTTATACACACATTCAAAAGAAAGAAAAAAAATATACCC
CAGCCTCGACTAGTGAATTCGCGGCCATCACAAGTTTGTACAAAAAAGCAGGCTGCTAGCATGGTGAGCA
AGGGCGAGGCAGTGATCAAGGAGTTCATGCGGTTCAAGGTGCACATGGAGGGCTCCGTGAACGGCCACGA
GTTCGAGATCGAGGGCGAGGGCGAGGGCCGCCCCTACGAGGGCACCCAGACCGCCAAGCTGAAGGTGACC
AAGGGTGGCCCCCTGCCCTTCTCCTGGGACATCCTGTCCCCTCAGTTCATGTACGGCTCCAGGGCCTTCA
CCAAGCACCCCGCCGACATCCCCGACTACTATAAGCAGTCCTTCCCCGAGGGCTTCACCTGGGAGCGCGT
GATGAACTTCGAGGACGGCGGCTCCGTGACCGTGACCCAGGACACCTCCCTGGAGGACGGCACCCTGATC
TACAAGGTGAAGCTCCGCGGCACCAACTTCCCTCCTGACGGCCCCGTAATGCAGAAGACAACAATGGGCT
GGGAAGCGTCCACCGAGCGGTTGTACCCCGAGGACGGCGTGCTGAAGGGCGACATTAAGATGGCCCTGCG
CCTGAAGGACGGCGGCCGCTACATCGCGGACTTCAAGACCACCTACAAGGCCAAGAAGCCCGTGCAGATG
CCCGGCGCCTACAACGTCGACCGCAAGTTGGACATCGTCTCCCACAACGAGGACTACACCGTGGTGGAAC
AGTACGAAGCCTCCGTGGGCCGCCACTCCACCGGCGGCATGGACGAGCTGTACAAGTCCGGAGAGGGCAG
AGGAAGTCTTCTAACATGCGGTGACGTGGAGGAGAATCCCGGCCCTGGGGATCCACCGGTCGCCACCATG
GTGAGCAAGGGCGAGGAGCTGTTCACCGGGGTGGTGCCCATCCTGGTCGAGCTGGACGGCGACGTAAACG
GCCACAAGTTCAGCGTGTCCGGCGAGGGCGAGGGCGATGCCACCTACGGCAAGCTGACCCTGAAGTTCAT
CTGCACCACCGGCAAGCTGCCCGTGCCCTGGCCCACCCTCGTGACCACCCTGTCCTGGGGCGTGCAGTGC
TTCGCCCGCTACCCCGACCACATGAAGCAGCACGACTTCTTCAAGTCCGCCATGCCCGAAGGCTACGTCC
AGGAGCGCACCATCTTCTTCAAGGACGACGGCAACTACAAGACCCGCGCCGAGGTGAAGTTCGAGGGCGA
CACCCTGGTGAACCGCATCGAGCTGAAGGGCATCGACTTCAAGGAGGACGGCAACATCCTGGGGCACAAG
CTGGAGTACAACTACTTTAGCGACAACGTCTATATCACCGCCGACAAGCAGAAGAACGGCATCAAGGCCA
ACTTCAAGATCCGCCACAACATCGAGGACGGCGGCGTGCAGCTCGCCGACCACTACCAGCAGAACACCCC
CATCGGCGACGGCCCCGTGCTGCTGCCCGACAACCACTACCTGAGCACCCAGTCCAAGCTGAGCAAAGAC
CCCAACGAGAAGCGCGATCACATGGTCCTGCTGGAGTTCGTGACCGCCGCCGGGATCACTCTCGGCATGG
ACGAGCTGTACAAGTAAAGCGGCCGCACCCAGCTTTCTTGTACAAAGTGGTGTAGTTAATTCATGATGGC
CGCTGCAGGTCGACCTCGAGGGGGGGCCCGGTACCCAATTCGCCCTATAGTGAGTCGTATTACGCGCGGA
TCCAGCTTTGGACTTCTTCGCCAGAGGTTTGGTCAAGTCTCCAATCAAGGTTGTCGGCTTGTCTACCTTG
CCAGAAATTTACGAAAAGATGGAAAAGGGTCAAATCGTTGGTAGATACGTTGTTGACACTTCTAAATAAG
CGAATTTCTTATGATTTATGATTTTTATTATTAAATAAGTTATAAAAAAAATAAGTGTATACAAATTTTA
AAGTGACTCTTAGGTTTTAAAACGAAAATTCTTATTCTTGAGTAACTCTTTCCTGTAGGTCAGGTTGCTT
TCTCAGGTATAGCATGAGGTCGCTCTTATTGACCACACCTCTACCGGCATGCCAATTCACTGGCCGTCGT
TTTACAACGTCGTGACTGGGAAAACCCTGGCGTTACCCAACTTAATCGCCTTGCAGCACATCCCCCTTTC
GCCAGCTGGCGTAATAGCGAAGAGGCCCGCACCGATCGCCCTTCCCAACAGTTGCGCAGCCTGAATGGCG
AATGGCGCCTGATGCGGTATTTTCTCCTTACGCATCTGTGCGGTATTTCACACCGCATAATCGGATCGTA
CTTGTTACCCATCATTGAATTTTGAACATCCGAACCTGGGAGTTTTCCCTGAAACAGATAGTATATTTGA
ACCTGTATAATAATATATAGTCTAGCGCTTTACGGAAGACAATGTATGTATTTCGGTTCCTGGAGAAACT
ATTGCATCTATTGCATAGGTAATCTTGCACGTCGCATCCCCGGTTCATTTTCTGCGTTTCCATCTTGCAC
TTCAATAGCATATCTTTGTTAACGAAGCATCTGTGCTTCATTTTGTAGAACAAAAATGCAACGCGAGAGC
GCTAATTTTTCAAACAAAGAATCTGAGCTGCATTTTTACAGAACAGAAATGCAACGCGAAAGCGCTATTT
TACCAACGAAGAATCTGTGCTTCATTTTTGTAAAACAAAAATGCAACGCGAGAGCGCTAATTTTTCAAAC
AAAGAATCTGAGCTGCATTTTTACAGAACAGAAATGCAACGCGAGAGCGCTATTTTACCAACAAAGAATC
TATACTTCTTTTTTGTTCTACAAAAATGCATCCCGAGAGCGCTATTTTTCTAACAAAGCATCTTAGATTA
CTTTTTTTCTCCTTTGTGCGCTCTATAATGCAGTCTCTTGATAACTTTTTGCACTGTAGGTCCGTTAAGG
TTAGAAGAAGGCTACTTTGGTGTCTATTTTCTCTTCCATAAAAAAAGCCTGACTCCACTTCCCGCGTTTA
CTGATTACTAGCGAAGCTGCGGGTGCATTTTTTCAAGATAAAGGCATCCCCGATTATATTCTATACCGAT
GTGGATTGCGCATACTTTGTGAACAGAAAGTGATAGCGTTGATGATTCTTCATTGGTCAGAAAATTATGA
ACGGTTTCTTCTATTTTGTCTCTATATACTACGTATAGGAAATGTTTACATTTTCGTATTGTTTTCGATT
CACTCTATGAATAGTTCTTACTACAATTTTTTTGTCTAAAGAGTAATACTAGAGATAAACATAAAAAATG
TAGAGGTCGAGTTTAGATGCAAGTTCAAGGAGCGAAAGGTGGATGGGTAGGTTATATAGGGATATAGCAC
AGAGATATATAGCAAAGAGATACTTTTGAGCAATGTTTGTGGAAGCGGTATTCGCAATATTTTAGTAGCT
CGTTACAGTCCGGTGCGTTTTTGGTTTTTTGAAAGTGCGTCTTCAGAGCGCTTTTGGTTTTCAAAAGCGC
TCTGAAGTTCCTATACTTTCTAGCTAGAGAATAGGAACTTCGGAATAGGAACTTCAAAGCGTTTCCGAAA
ACGAGCGCTTCCGAAAATGCAACGCGAGCTGCGCACATACAGCTCACTGTTCACGTCGCACCTATATCTG
CGTGTTGCCTGTATATATATATACATGAGAAGAACGGCATAGTGCGTGTTTATGCTTAAATGCGTACTTA
TATGCGTCTATTTATGTAGGATGAAAGGTAGTCTAGTACCTCCTGTGATATTATCCCATTCCATGCGGGG
TATCGTATGCTTCCTTCAGCACTACCCTTTAGCTGTTCTATATGCTGCCACTCCTCAATTGGATTAGTCT
CATCCTTCAATGCTATCATTTCCTTTGATATTGGATCGATCCGATGATAAGCTGTCAAACATGAGAATTG
GGTAATAACTGATATAATTAAATTGAAGCTCTAATTTGTGAGTTTAGTATACATGCATTTACTTATAATA
CAGTTTTTTAGTTTTGCTGGCCGCATCTTCTCAAATATGCTTCCCAGCCTGCTTTTCTGTAACGTTCACC
CTCTACCTTAGCATCCCTTCCCTTTGCAAATAGTCCTCTTCCAACAATAATAATGTCAGATCCTGTAGAG
ACCACATCATCCACGGTTCTATACTGTTGACCCAATGCGTCTCCCTTGTCATCTAAACCCACACCGGGTG
TCATAATCAACCAATCGTAACCTTCATCTCTTCCACCCATGTCTCTTTGAGCAATAAAGCCGATAACAAA
ATCTTTGTCGCTCTTCGCAATGTCAACAGTACCCTTAGTATATTCTCCAGTAGATAGGGAGCCCTTGCAT
GACAATTCTGCTAACATCAAAAGGCCTCTAGGTTCCTTTGTTACTTCTTCTGCCGCCTGCTTCAAACCGC
TAACAATACCTGGGCCCACCACACCGTGTGCATTCGTAATGTCTGCCCATTCTGCTATTCTGTATACACC
CGCAGAGTACTGCAATTTGACTGTATTACCAATGTCAGCAAATTTTCTGTCTTCGAAGAGTAAAAAATTG
TACTTGGCGGATAATGCCTTTAGCGGCTTAACTGTGCCCTCCATGGAAAAATCAGTCAAGATATCCACAT
GTGTTTTTAGTAAACAAATTTTGGGACCTAATGCTTCAACTAACTCCAGTAATTCCTTGGTGGTACGAAC
ATCCAATGAAGCACACAAGTTTGTTTGCTTTTCGTGCATGATATTAAATAGCTTGGCAGCAACAGGACTA
GGATGAGTAGCAGCACGTTCCTTATATGTAGCTTTCGACATGATTTATCTTCGTTTCCTGCATGTTTTTG
TTCTGTGCAGTTGGGTTAAGAATACTGGGCAATTTCATGTTTCTTCAACACTACATATGCGTATATATAC
CAATCTAAGTCTGTGCTCCTTCCTTCGTTCTTCCTTCTGTTCGGAGATTACCGAATCAAAAAAATTTCAA
GGAAACCGAAATCAAAAAAAAGAATAAAAAAAAAATGATGAATTGAAAAGCTAATTCTTGAAGACGAAAG
GGCCTCGTGATACGCCTATTTTTATAGGTTAATGTCATGATAATAATGGTTTCTTAGACGTCAGGTGGCA
CTTTTCGGGGAAATGTGCGCGGAACCCCTATTTGTTTATTTTTCTAAATACATTCAAATATGTATCCGCT
CATGAGACAATAACCCTGATAAATGCTTCAATAATATTGAAAAAGGAAGAGTATGAGTATTCAACATTTC
CGTGTCGCCCTTATTCCCTTTTTTGCGGCATTTTGCCTTCCTGTTTTTGCTCACCCAGAAACGCTGGTGA
AAGTAAAAGATGCTGAAGATCAGTTGGGTGCACGAGTGGGTTACATCGAACTGGATCTCAACAGCGGTAA
GATCCTTGAGAGTTTTCGCCCCGAAGAACGTTTTCCAATGATGAGCACTTTTAAAGTTCTGCTATGTGGC
GCGGTATTATCCCGTATTGACGCCGGGCAAGAGCAACTCGGTCGCCGCATACACTATTCTCAGAATGACT
TGGTTGAGTACTCACCAGTCACAGAAAAGCATCTTACGGATGGCATGACAGTAAGAGAATTATGCAGTGC
TGCCATAACCATGAGTGATAACACTGCGGCCAACTTACTTCTGACAACGATCGGAGGACCGAAGGAGCTA
ACCGCTTTTTTGCACAACATGGGGGATCATGTAACTCGCCTTGATCGTTGGGAACCGGAGCTGAATGAAG
CCATACCAAACGACGAGCGTGACACCACGATGCCTGTAGCAATGGCAACAACGTTGCGCAAACTATTAAC
TGGCGAACTACTTACTCTAGCTTCCCGGCAACAATTAATAGACTGGATGGAGGCGGATAAAGTTGCAGGA
CCACTTCTGCGCTCGGCCCTTCCGGCTGGCTGGTTTATTGCTGATAAATCTGGAGCCGGTGAGCGTGGGT
CTCGCGGTATCATTGCAGCACTGGGGCCAGATGGTAAGCCCTCCCGTATCGTAGTTATCTACACGACGGG
GAGTCAGGCAACTATGGATGAACGAAATAGACAGATCGCTGAGATAGGTGCCTCACTGATTAAGCATTGG
TAACTGTCAGACCAAGTTTACTCATATATACTTTAGATTGATTTAAAACTTCATTTTTAATTTAAAAGGA
TCTAGGTGAAGATCCTTTTTGATAATCTCATGACCAAAATCCCTTAACGTGAGTTTTCGTTCCACTGAGC
GTCAGACCCCGTAGAAAAGATCAAAGGATCTTCTTGAGATCCTTTTTTTCTGCGCGTAATCTGCTGCTTG
CAAACAAAAAAACCACCGCTACCAGCGGTGGTTTGTTTGCCGGATCAAGAGCTACCAACTCTTTTTCCGA
AGGTAACTGGCTTCAGCAGAGCGCAGATACCAAATACTGTTCTTCTAGTGTAGCCGTAGTTAGGCCACCA
CTTCAAGAACTCTGTAGCACCGCCTACATACCTCGCTCTGCTAATCCTGTTACCAGTGGCTGCTGCCAGT
GGCGATAAGTCGTGTCTTACCGGGTTGGACTCAAGACGATAGTTACCGGATAAGGCGCAGCGGTCGGGCT
GAACGGGGGGTTCGTGCACACAGCCCAGCTTGGAGCGAACGACCTACACCGAACTGAGATACCTACAGCG
TGAGCTATGAGAAAGCGCCACGCTTCCCGAAGGGAGAAAGGCGGACAGGTATCCGGTAAGCGGCAGGGTC
GGAACAGGAGAGCGCACGAGGGAGCTTCCAGGGGGAAACGCCTGGTATCTTTATAGTCCTGTCGGGTTTC
GCCACCTCTGACTTGAGCGTCGATTTTTGTGATGCTCGTCAGGGGGGCGGAGCCTATGGAAAAACGCCAG
CAACGCGGCCTTTTTACGGTTCCTGGCCTTTTGCTGGCCTTTTGCTCACATGTTCTTTCCTGCGTTATCC
CCTGATTCTGTGGATAACCGTATTACCGCCTTTGAGTGAGCTGATACCGCTCGCCGCAGCCGAACGACCG
AGCGCAGCGAGTCAGTGAGCGAGGAAGCGGAAGAGCGCCCAATACGCAAACCGCCTCTCCCCGCGCGTTG
GCCGATTCATTAATGCAGCTGGCACGACAGGTTTCCCGACTGGAAAGCGGGCAGTGAGCGCAACGCAATT
AATGTGAGTTAGCTCACTCATTAGGCACCCCAGGCTTTACACTTTATGCTTCCGGCTCGTATGTTGTGTG
GAATTGTGAGCGGATAACAATTTCACACAGGAAACAGCTATGACCATGATTACGCCAAGCTTACCGCATC
AGGAAATTGTAAGCGTTAATATTTTGTTAAAATTCGCGTTAAATTTTTGTTAAATCAGCTCATTTTTTAA
CCAATAGGCCGAAATCGGCAAAATCCCTTATAAATCAAAAGAATAGACCGAGATAGGGT
[37 nt withheld, positions 8110-8146]
AAAGAACGTGGACTCCAACGTCAAAGG
[49 nt withheld, positions 8174-8222]
T
[91 nt withheld, positions 8224-8314]
G
[124 nt withheld, positions 8316-8439]
CCATTCGC
Features (pLannotate 1.2.2; 26 found; start..end, strand, type, name):
      3..257     -  CDS            BRP1 (fragment): BRP1_YEAST - Protein predicted: Swiss-Prot protein existence level 4. From Saccharomyces cerevisiae (strain ATCC 204508 / S288c) (Baker's yeast).
    359..375     -  promoter       ARG4 promoter (fragment): S. cerevisiae ARG4
    480..563     +  CDS            YG007_YEAST: Protein predicted: Swiss-Prot protein existence level 4. From Saccharomyces cerevisiae (strain ATCC 204508 / S288c) (Baker's yeast).
    800..824     +  protein_bind   attB1: mutant version of attB; recombination site for the Gateway® BP reaction BP Clonase™
    831..1526    +  CDS            mScarlet: bright monomeric red fluorescent protein evolved from a synthetic template (Bindels et al., 2016)
   1608..2327    +  CDS            mTurquoise2: enhanced monomeric variant of CFP (Goedhart et al., 2012) mammalian codon-optimized
   2337..2361    -  protein_bind   attB2: mutant version of attB; recombination site for the Gateway® BP reaction BP Clonase™
   2389..2415    +  misc_feature   MCS (fragment): pBluescript multiple cloning site
   2424..2442    -  promoter       T7 promoter: promoter for bacteriophage T7 RNA polymerase
   2443..2586    +  CDS            ADH1 (fragment): ADH1_YEAST - Also known as ADC1. Experimental evidence at protein level: Swiss-Prot protein existence level 1. This isozyme preferentially catalyzes the conversion of primary unbranched alcohols to their corresponding aldehydes. Also shows activity toward secondary alcohols. From Saccharomyces cerevisiae (strain ATCC 204508 / S288c) (Baker's yeast).
   2590..2777    +  terminator     ADH1 terminator: S. cerevisiae ADH1; transcription terminator for the S. cerevisiae alcohol dehydrogenase 1 (ADH1) gene
   2785..2942    +  CDS            lacZα (fragment): LacZα fragment of β-galactosidase; lacZ fragment
   2948..2999    -  misc_feature   bom (fragment): basis of mobility region from pBR322
   3004..3087    +  CDS            RAF1 (fragment): RAF_YEAST - Experimental evidence at transcript level: Swiss-Prot protein existence level 2. Antagonizes transcriptional repression of recombinase FLP by REP1-REP2. May play a role in plasmid partitioning. From Saccharomyces cerevisiae (strain ATCC 204508 / S288c) (Baker's yeast).
   3241..4587    -  rep_origin     2μ ori: yeast 2μ plasmid origin of replication
   4592..4608    -  promoter       tet promoter (fragment): E. coli promoter for tetracycline efflux protein gene
   4698..5501    -  CDS            URA3: orotidine-5'-phosphate decarboxylase, required for uracil biosynthesis; S. cerevisiae URA3; yeast auxotrophic marker, counterselectable with 5-fluoroorotic acid (5-FOA)
   5502..5717    -  promoter       URA3 promoter: S. cerevisiae URA3
   5828..5932    +  promoter       AmpR promoter: bla
   5933..6793    +  CDS            AmpR: β-lactamase; bla; confers resistance to ampicillin, carbenicillin, and related antibiotics
   6964..7552    +  rep_origin     ori: high-copy-number ColE1/pMB1/pBR322/pUC origin of replication
   7735..7827    +  CDS            lacI (fragment): lac repressor; lacI; The lac repressor binds to the lac operator to inhibit transcription in E. coli. This inhibition can be relieved by adding lactose or isopropyl-β-D-thiogalactopyranoside (IPTG).
   7840..7861    +  protein_bind   CAP binding site: CAP binding activates transcription in the presence of cAMP. E. coli catabolite activator protein
   7876..7906    +  promoter       lac promoter: promoter for the E. coli lac operon
   7914..7930    +  protein_bind   lac operator: The lac repressor binds to the lac operator to inhibit transcription in E. coli. This inhibition can be relieved by adding lactose or isopropyl-β-D-thiogalactopyranoside (IPTG). lac repressor encoded by lacI
   8011..8439    -  rep_origin     f1 ori (sequence partly withheld): f1 bacteriophage origin of replication; arrow indicates direction of (+) strand synthesis
