[The description below was written by a language model from this plasmid's Addgene catalogue record and pLannotate feature annotations shown in this document.]
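Description:
pDRF1 mScarlet1.4-T2A-mTurquoise2 is an 8.4 kb yeast expression shuttle plasmid built on the pDRF1 backbone for use in budding yeast. In E. coli it is maintained through a high-copy ColE1/pUC-type origin and selected with ampicillin via the β-lactamase gene. In Saccharomyces cerevisiae it replicates episomally from the 2μ origin and is selected through the URA3 auxotrophic marker, which is driven by its own promoter and can be counterselected with 5-FOA. An f1 origin and remnants of lac/pBluescript-derived sequence (lac promoter and operator, lacZα and MCS fragments, a T7 promoter) are carried over from the parental cloning vectors and play no evident role in yeast expression.

The payload is a synthetic bicistronic reading frame flanked by Gateway attB1 and attB2 sites: an mScarlet-family red fluorescent protein (mScarlet1.4 according to the catalogue entry), followed by the cyan fluorescent protein mTurquoise2. The short unannotated gap between the two coding sequences is consistent with the T2A peptide named in the construct title. T2A causes ribosomal skipping during translation, so a single transcript yields the two proteins separately and in roughly equal amounts. The cassette is followed by the ADH1 terminator. The promoter driving it is not named in the record or explicitly annotated; the region upstream of attB1 only returns hits to yeast genomic fragments. Because mTurquoise2 is produced equimolarly with the red protein, it can plausibly serve as an internal reference for normalising the red signal. This fits the associated study, a side-by-side characterisation of novel fluorescent proteins in budding yeast.
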