Addgene plasmid #219849: pDRF1 mScarlet1.4-T2A-mTurquoise2
Purpose: equimolar expression of mScarlet1.4 and mTurquoise2 in budding yeast
Depositing lab: Bas Teusink. Depositing organization: Vrije Universiteit Amsterdam. Publication: Side-by-Side Systematic Characterization of Novel FPs in Budding Yeast. Botman D, de Groot DH, Wehrens M, van Rossum K, Yska S, van der Kieft B, Albert V, Minghetti N, Goedhart J, Teusink B. ACS Synth Biol. 2026 Apr 1. doi: 10.1021/acssynbio.5c00676. PubMed 41919951.
Backbone
  Vector backbone: pDRF1
  Vector type: Yeast Expression
Growth in bacteria
  Bacterial resistance: Ampicillin, 100 μg/mL
  Growth temperature: 37°C
  Growth strain: DH5alpha
  Copy number: High Copy
Gene/Insert
  Gene/Insert name: mScarlet1.4-T2A-mTurquoise2
  Species: Synthetic
  Cloning method: Restriction Enzyme; 5′ cloning site Unknown (unknown if destroyed)
Terms and licenses: Academic/Nonprofit Terms; Industry Terms
How to cite: pDRF1 mScarlet1.4-T2A-mTurquoise2 was a gift from Bas Teusink (Addgene plasmid # 219849 ; http://n2t.net/addgene:219849 ; RRID:Addgene_219849)
